>Addgene plasmid #104375 | pAW13.lentiguide.mCherry | addgene full sequence | sequence record 201401 | Addgene NGS Result
TCGAGGGGGCCCGGGTGCAAAGATGGATAAAGTTTTAAACAGAGAGGAATCTTTGCAGCTAATGGACCTT
CTAGGTCTTGAAAGGAGTGGGAATTGGCTCCGGTGCCCGTCAGTGGGCAGAGCGCACATCGCCCACAGTC
CCCGAGAAGTTGGGGGGAGGGGTCGGCAATTGATCCGGTGCCTAGAGAAGGTGGCGCGGGGTAAACTGGG
AAAGTGATGTCGTGTACTGGCTCCGCCTTTTTCCCGAGGGTGGGGGAGAACCGTATATAAGTGCAGTAGT
CGCCGTGAACGTTCTTTTTCGCAACGGGTTTGCCGCCAGAACACAGGTAAGTGCCGTGTGTGGTTCCCGC
GGGCCTGGCCTCTTTACGGGTTATGGCCCTTGCGTGCCTTGAATTACTTCCACCTGGCTGCAGTACGTGA
TTCTTGATCCCGAGCTTCGGGTTGGAAGTGGGTGGGAGAGTTCGAGGCCTTGCGCTTAAGGAGCCCCTTC
GCCTCGTGCTTGAGTTGAGGCCTGGCCTGGGCGCTGGGGCCGCCGCGTGCGAATCTGGTGGCACCTTCGC
GCCTGTCTCGCTGCTTTCGATAAGTCTCTAGCCATTTAAAATTTTTGATGACCTGCTGCGACGCTTTTTT
TCTGGCAAGATAGTCTTGTAAATGCGGGCCAAGATCTGCACACTGGTATTTCGGTTTTTGGGGCCGCGGG
CGGCGACGGGGCCCGTGCGTCCCAGCGCACATGTTCGGCGAGGCGGGGCCTGCGAGCGCGGCCACCGAGA
ATCGGACGGGGGTAGTCTCAAGCTGGCCGGCCTGCTCTGGTGCCTGGCCTCGCGCCGCCGTGTATCGCCC
CGCCCTGGGCGGCAAGGCTGGCCCGGTCGGCACCAGTTGCGTGAGCGGAAAGATGGCCGCTTCCCGGCCC
TGCTGCAGGGAGCTCAAAATGGAGGACGCGGCGCTCGGGAGAGCGGGCGGGTGAGTCACCCACACAAAGG
AAAAGGGCCTTTCCGTCCTCAGCCGTCGCTTCATGTGACTCCACGGAGTACCGGGCGCCGTCCAGGCACC
TCGATTAGTTCTCGAGCTTTTGGAGTACGTCGTCTTTAGGTTGGGGGGAGGGGTTTTATGCGATGGAGTT
TCCCCACACTGAGTGGGTGGAGACTGAAGTTAGGCCAGCTTGGCACTTGATGTAATTCTCCTTGGAATTT
GCCCTTTTTGAGTTTGGATCTTGGTTCATTCTCAAGCCTCAGACAGTGGTTCAAAGTTTTTTTCTTCCAT
TTCAGGTGTCGTGACGTACGGCCACCATGGTGAGCAAGGGCGAGGAGGATAACATGGCCATCATCAAGGA
GTTCATGCGCTTCAAGGTGCACATGGAGGGCTCCGTGAACGGCCACGAGTTCGAGATCGAGGGCGAGGGC
GAGGGCCGCCCCTACGAGGGCACCCAGACCGCCAAGCTGAAGGTGACCAAGGGTGGCCCCCTGCCCTTCG
CCTGGGACATCCTGTCCCCTCAGTTCATGTACGGCTCCAAGGCCTACGTGAAGCACCCCGCCGACATCCC
CGACTACTTGAAGCTGTCCTTCCCCGAGGGCTTCAAGTGGGAGCGCGTGATGAACTTCGAGGACGGCGGC
GTGGTGACCGTGACCCAGGACTCCTCCCTGCAGGACGGCGAGTTCATCTACAAGGTGAAGCTGCGCGGCA
CCAACTTCCCCTCCGACGGCCCCGTAATGCAGAAGAAAACCATGGGCTGGGAGGCCTCCTCCGAGCGGAT
GTACCCCGAGGACGGCGCCCTGAAGGGCGAGATCAAGCAGAGGCTGAAGCTGAAGGACGGCGGCCACTAC
GACGCTGAGGTCAAGACCACCTACAAGGCCAAGAAGCCCGTGCAGCTGCCCGGCGCCTACAACGTCAACA
TCAAGTTGGACATCACCTCCCACAACGAGGACTACACCATCGTGGAACAGTACGAACGCGCCGAGGGCCG
CCACTCCACCGGCGGCATGGACGAGCTGTACAAGTAAACGCGTTAAGTCGACAATCAACCTCTGGATTAC
AAAATTTGTGAAAGATTGACTGGTATTCTTAACTATGTTGCTCCTTTTACGCTATGTGGATACGCTGCTT
TAATGCCTTTGTATCATGCTATTGCTTCCCGTATGGCTTTCATTTTCTCCTCCTTGTATAAATCCTGGTT
GCTGTCTCTTTATGAGGAGTTGTGGCCCGTTGTCAGGCAACGTGGCGTGGTGTGCACTGTGTTTGCTGAC
GCAACCCCCACTGGTTGGGGCATTGCCACCACCTGTCAGCTCCTTTCCGGGACTTTCGCTTTCCCCCTCC
CTATTGCCACGGCGGAACTCATCGCCGCCTGCCTTGCCCGCTGCTGGACAGGGGCTCGGCTGTTGGGCAC
TGACAATTCCGTGGTGTTGTCGGGGAAATCATCGTCCTTTCCTTGGCTGCTCGCCTGTGTTGCCACCTGG
ATTCTGCGCGGGACGTCCTTCTGCTACGTCCCTTCGGCCCTCAATCCAGCGGACCTTCCTTCCCGCGGCC
TGCTGCCGGCTCTGCGGCCTCTTCCGCGTCTTCGCCTTCGCCCTCAGACGAGTCGGATCTCCCTTTGGGC
CGCCTCCCCGCGTCGACTTTAAGACCAATGACTTACAAGGCAGCTGTAGATCTTAGCCACTTTTTAAAAG
AAAAGGGGGGACTGGAAGGGCTAATTCACTCCCAACGAAGACAAGATCTGCTTTTTGCTTGTACTGGGTC
TCTCTGGTTAGACCAGATCTGAGCCTGGGAGCTCTCTGGCTAACTAGGGAACCCACTGCTTAAGCCTCAA
TAAAGCTTGCCTTGAGTGCTTCAAGTAGTGTGTGCCCGTCTGTTGTGTGACTCTGGTAACTAGAGATCCC
TCAGACCCTTTTAGTCAGTGTGGAAAATCTCTAGCAGTACGTATAGTAGTTCATGTCATCTTATTATTCA
GTATTTATAACTTGCAAAGAAATGAATATCAGAGAGTGAGAGGAACTTGTTTATTGCAGCTTATAATGGT
TACAAATAAAGCAATAGCATCACAAATTTCACAAATAAAGCATTTTTTTCACTGCATTCTAGTTGTGGTT
TGTCCAAACTCATCAATGTATCTTATCATGTCTGGCTCTAGCTATCCCGCCCCTAACTCCGCCCATCCCG
CCCCTAACTCCGCCCAGTTCCGCCCATTCTCCGCCCCATGGCTGACTAATTTTTTTTATTTATGCAGAGG
CCGAGGCCGCCTCGGCCTCTGAGCTATTCCAGAAGTAGTGAGGAGGCTTTTTTGGAGGCCTAGGGACGTA
CCCAATTCGCCCTATAGTGAGTCGTATTACGCGCGCTCACTGGCCGTCGTTTTACAACGTCGTGACTGGG
AAAACCCTGGCGTTACCCAACTTAATCGCCTTGCAGCACATCCCCCTTTCGCCAGCTGGCGTAATAGCGA
AGAGGCCCGCACCGATCGCCCTTCCCAACAGTTGCGCAGCCTGAATGGCGAATGGG
[124 nt withheld, positions 3487-3610]
C
[91 nt withheld, positions 3612-3702]
A
[49 nt withheld, positions 3704-3752]
CCTTTGACGTTGGAGTCCACGTTCTTT
[37 nt withheld, positions 3780-3816]
ACCCTATCTCGGTCTATTCTTTTGATTTATAAGGGATTTTGCCGATTTCGGCCTATTGGTTAAAAAATGA
GCTGATTTAACAAAAATTTAACGCGAATTTTAACAAAATATTAACGCTTACAATTTAGGTGGCACTTTTC
GGGGAAATGTGCGCGGAACCCCTATTTGTTTATTTTTCTAAATACATTCAAATATGTATCCGCTCATGAG
ACAATAACCCTGATAAATGCTTCAATAATATTGAAAAAGGAAGAGTATGAGTATTCAACATTTCCGTGTC
GCCCTTATTCCCTTTTTTGCGGCATTTTGCCTTCCTGTTTTTGCTCACCCAGAAACGCTGGTGAAAGTAA
AAGATGCTGAAGATCAGTTGGGTGCACGAGTGGGTTACATCGAACTGGATCTCAACAGCGGTAAGATCCT
TGAGAGTTTTCGCCCCGAAGAACGTTTTCCAATGATGAGCACTTTTAAAGTTCTGCTATGTGGCGCGGTA
TTATCCCGTATTGACGCCGGGCAAGAGCAACTCGGTCGCCGCATACACTATTCTCAGAATGACTTGGTTG
AGTACTCACCAGTCACAGAAAAGCATCTTACGGATGGCATGACAGTAAGAGAATTATGCAGTGCTGCCAT
AACCATGAGTGATAACACTGCGGCCAACTTACTTCTGACAACGATCGGAGGACCGAAGGAGCTAACCGCT
TTTTTGCACAACATGGGGGATCATGTAACTCGCCTTGATCGTTGGGAACCGGAGCTGAATGAAGCCATAC
CAAACGACGAGCGTGACACCACGATGCCTGTAGCAATGGCAACAACGTTGCGCAAACTATTAACTGGCGA
ACTACTTACTCTAGCTTCCCGGCAACAATTAATAGACTGGATGGAGGCGGATAAAGTTGCAGGACCACTT
CTGCGCTCGGCCCTTCCGGCTGGCTGGTTTATTGCTGATAAATCTGGAGCCGGTGAGCGTGGGTCTCGCG
GTATCATTGCAGCACTGGGGCCAGATGGTAAGCCCTCCCGTATCGTAGTTATCTACACGACGGGGAGTCA
GGCAACTATGGATGAACGAAATAGACAGATCGCTGAGATAGGTGCCTCACTGATTAAGCATTGGTAACTG
TCAGACCAAGTTTACTCATATATACTTTAGATTGATTTAAAACTTCATTTTTAATTTAAAAGGATCTAGG
TGAAGATCCTTTTTGATAATCTCATGACCAAAATCCCTTAACGTGAGTTTTCGTTCCACTGAGCGTCAGA
CCCCGTAGAAAAGATCAAAGGATCTTCTTGAGATCCTTTTTTTCTGCGCGTAATCTGCTGCTTGCAAACA
AAAAAACCACCGCTACCAGCGGTGGTTTGTTTGCCGGATCAAGAGCTACCAACTCTTTTTCCGAAGGTAA
CTGGCTTCAGCAGAGCGCAGATACCAAATACTGTTCTTCTAGTGTAGCCGTAGTTAGGCCACCACTTCAA
GAACTCTGTAGCACCGCCTACATACCTCGCTCTGCTAATCCTGTTACCAGTGGCTGCTGCCAGTGGCGAT
AAGTCGTGTCTTACCGGGTTGGACTCAAGACGATAGTTACCGGATAAGGCGCAGCGGTCGGGCTGAACGG
GGGGTTCGTGCACACAGCCCAGCTTGGAGCGAACGACCTACACCGAACTGAGATACCTACAGCGTGAGCT
ATGAGAAAGCGCCACGCTTCCCGAAGGGAGAAAGGCGGACAGGTATCCGGTAAGCGGCAGGGTCGGAACA
GGAGAGCGCACGAGGGAGCTTCCAGGGGGAAACGCCTGGTATCTTTATAGTCCTGTCGGGTTTCGCCACC
TCTGACTTGAGCGTCGATTTTTGTGATGCTCGTCAGGGGGGCGGAGCCTATGGAAAAACGCCAGCAACGC
GGCCTTTTTACGGTTCCTGGCCTTTTGCTGGCCTTTTGCTCACATGTTCTTTCCTGCGTTATCCCCTGAT
TCTGTGGATAACCGTATTACCGCCTTTGAGTGAGCTGATACCGCTCGCCGCAGCCGAACGACCGAGCGCA
GCGAGTCAGTGAGCGAGGAAGCGGAAGAGCGCCCAATACGCAAACCGCCTCTCCCCGCGCGTTGGCCGAT
TCATTAATGCAGCTGGCACGACAGGTTTCCCGACTGGAAAGCGGGCAGTGAGCGCAACGCAATTAATGTG
AGTTAGCTCACTCATTAGGCACCCCAGGCTTTACACTTTATGCTTCCGGCTCGTATGTTGTGTGGAATTG
TGAGCGGATAACAATTTCACACAGGAAACAGCTATGACCATGATTACGCCAAGCGCGCAATTAACCCTCA
CTAAAGGGAACAAAAGCTGGAGCTGCAAGCTTAATGTAGTCTTATGCAATACTCTTGTAGTCTTGCAACA
TGGTAACGATGAGTTAGCAACATGCCTTACAAGGAGAGAAAAAGCACCGTGCATGCCGATTGGTGGAAGT
AAGGTGGTACGATCGTGCCTTATTAGGAAGGCAACAGACGGGTCTGACATGGATTGGACGAACCACTGAA
TTGCCGCATTGCAGAGATATTGTATTTAAGTGCCTAGCTCGATACATAAACGGGTCTCTCTGGTTAGACC
AGATCTGAGCCTGGGAGCTCTCTGGCTAACTAGGGAACCCACTGCTTAAGCCTCAATAAAGCTTGCCTTG
AGTGCTTCAAGTAGTGTGTGCCCGTCTGTTGTGTGACTCTGGTAACTAGAGATCCCTCAGACCCTTTTAG
TCAGTGTGGAAAATCTCTAGCAGTGGCGCCCGAACAGGGACTTGAAAGCGAAAGGGAAACCAGAGGAGCT
CTCTCGACGCAGGACTCGGCTTGCTGAAGCGCGCACGGCAAGAGGCGAGGGGCGGCGACTGGTGAGTACG
CCAAAAATTTTGACTAGCGGAGGCTAGAAGGAGAGAGATGGGTGCGAGAGCGTCAGTATTAAGCGGGGGA
GAATTAGATCGCGATGGGAAAAAATTCGGTTAAGGCCAGGGGGAAAGAAAAAATATAAATTAAAACATAT
AGTATGGGCAAGCAGGGAGCTAGAACGATTCGCAGTTAATCCTGGCCTGTTAGAAACATCAGAAGGCTGT
AGACAAATACTGGGACAGCTACAACCATCCCTTCAGACAGGATCAGAAGAACTTAGATCATTATATAATA
CAGTAGCAACCCTCTATTGTGTGCATCAAAGGATAGAGATAAAAGACACCAAGGAAGCTTTAGACAAGAT
AGAGGAAGAGCAAAACAAAAGTAAGACCACCGCACAGCAAGCGGCCGCTGATCTTCAGACCTGGAGGAGG
AGATATGAGGGACAATTGGAGAAGTGAATTATATAAATATAAAGTAGTAAAAATTGAACCATTAGGAGTA
GCACCCACCAAGGCAAAGAGAAGAGTGGTGCAGAGAGAAAAAAGAGCAGTGGGAATAGGAGCTTTGTTCC
TTGGGTTCTTGGGAGCAGCAGGAAGCACTATGGGCGCAGCGTCAATGACGCTGACGGTACAGGCCAGACA
ATTATTGTCTGGTATAGTGCAGCAGCAGAACAATTTGCTGAGGGCTATTGAGGCGCAACAGCATCTGTTG
CAACTCACAGTCTGGGGCATCAAGCAGCTCCAGGCAAGAATCCTGGCTGTGGAAAGATACCTAAAGGATC
AACAGCTCCTGGGGATTTGGGGTTGCTCTGGAAAACTCATTTGCACCACTGCTGTGCCTTGGAATGCTAG
TTGGAGTAATAAATCTCTGGAACAGATTTGGAATCACACGACCTGGATGGAGTGGGACAGAGAAATTAAC
AATTACACAAGCTTAATACACTCCTTAATTGAAGAATCGCAAAACCAGCAAGAAAAGAATGAACAAGAAT
TATTGGAATTAGATAAATGGGCAAGTTTGTGGAATTGGTTTAACATAACAAATTGGCTGTGGTATATAAA
ATTATTCATAATGATAGTAGGAGGCTTGGTAGGTTTAAGAATAGTTTTTGCTGTACTTTCTATAGTGAAT
AGAGTTAGGCAGGGATATTCACCATTATCGTTTCAGACCCACCTCCCAACCCCGAGGGGACCCAGAGAGG
GCCTATTTCCCATGATTCCTTCATATTTGCATATACGATACAAGGCTGTTAGAGAGATAATTAGAATTAA
TTTGACTGTAAACACAAAGATATTAGTACAAAATACGTGACGTAGAAAGTAATAATTTCTTGGGTAGTTT
GCAGTTTTAAAATTATGTTTTAAAATGGACTATCATATGCTTACCGTAACTTGAAAGTATTTCGATTTCT
TGGCTTTATATATCTTGTGGAAAGGACGAAACACCGGAGACGGTTGTAAATGAGCACACAAAATACACAT
GCTAAAATATTATATTCTATGACCTTTATAAAATCAACCAAAATCTTCTTTTTAATAACTTTAGTATCAA
TAATTAGAATTTTTATGTTCCTTTTTGCAAACTTTTAATAAAAATGAGCAAAATAAAAAAACGCTAGTTT
TAGTAACTCGCGTTGTTTTCTTCACCTTTAATAATAGCTACTCCACCACTTGTTCCTAAGCGGTCAGCTC
CTGCTTCAATCATTTTTTGAGCATCTTCAAATGTTCTAACTCCACCAGCTGCTTTAACTAAAGCATTGTC
TTTAACAACTGACTTCATTAGTTTAACATCTTCAAATGTTGCACCTGATTTTGAAAATCCTGTTGATGTT
TTAACAAATTCTAATCCAGCTTCAACAGCTATTTCACAAGCTTTCATGATTTCTTCTTTTGTTAATAAAC
AATTTTCCATAATACATTTAACAACATGTGATCCAGCTGCTTTTTTTACAGCTTTCATGTCTTCTAAAAC
TAATTCATAATTTTTGTCTTTTAATGCACCAATATTTAATACCATATCAATTTCTGTTGCACCATCTTTA
ATTGCTTCAGAAACTTCGAATGCTTTTGTAGCTGTTGTGCATGCACCTAGAGGAAAACCTACAACATTTG
TTATTCCTACATTTGTGCCTTTTAATAATTCTTTACAATAGCTTGTTCAATATGAATTAACACAAACTGT
TGCAAAATCAAATTCAATTGCTTCATCACATAATTGTTTAATTTCAGCTTTCGTAGCATCTTGTTTTAAT
AATGTGTGATCTATATATTTGTTTAGTTTCATTTTTTCTCCTATATATTCATTTTTAATTTTAATTCTTT
AATAATTTCGTCTACTTTAACTTTAGCGTTTTGAACAGATTCACCAACACCTATAAAATAAATTTTTAGT
TTAGGTTCAGTTCCACTTGGGCGAACAGCAAATCATGACTTATCTTCTAAATAAAATTTTAGTAAGTCTT
GTCCTGGCATATTATACATTCCATCGATGTAGTCTTCAACATTAACAACTTTAAGTCCAGCAATTTGAGT
TAAGGGTGTTGCTCTCAATGATTTCATTAATGGTTCAATTTTTAATTTCTTTTCTTCTGGTTTAAAATTC
AAGTTTAAAGTGAAAGTGTAATATGCACCCATTTCTTTAAATAAATCTTCTAAATAGTCTACTAATGTTT
TATTTTGTTTTTTATAAAATCAAGCAGCCTCTGCTATTAATATAGAAGCTTGTATTCCATCTTTATCTCT
AGCTGAGTCATCAATTACATATCCATAACTTTCTTCATAAGCAAAAACAAAATTTAATCCGTTATCTTCT
TCTTTAGCAATTTCTCTACCCATTCATTTAAATCCAGTTAAAGTTTTTACAATATTAACTCCATATTTTT
CATGAGCGATTCTATCACCCAAATCACTTGTTACAAAACTTGAATATAGAGCCGGATTTTTTGGAATGCT
ATTTAAGCGTTTTAGATTTGATAATTTTCAATCAATTAAAATTGGTCCTGTTTGATTTCCATCTAATCTT
ACAAAATGACCATCATGTTTTATTGCCATTCCAAATCTGTCAGCATCTGGGTCATTCATAATAATAATAT
CTGCATCATGTTTAATACCATATTCAAGCGGTATTTTTCATGCAGGATCAAATTCTGGATTTGGATTTAC
AACATTTTTAAATGTTTCATCTTCAAATGCATGCTCTTCAACCTCAATAACGTTATATCCTGATTCACGT
AATATTTTTGGGGTAAATTTAGTTCCTGTTCCATTAACTGCGCTAAAAATAATTTTTAAATCTTTTTTAG
CTTCTTGCTCTTTTTTGTACGTCTCTGTTTTAGAGCTAGAAATAGCAAGTTAAAATAAGGCTAGTCCGTT
ATCAACTTGAAAAAGTGGCACCGAGTCGGTGCTTTTTTAAGCTTGGCGTAACTAGATCTTGAGACAAATG
GCAGTATTCATCCACAATTTTAAAAGAAAAGGGGGGATTGGGGGGTACAGTGCAGGGGAAAGAATAGTAG
ACATAATAGCAACAGACATACAAACTAAAGAATTACAAAAACAAATTACAAAAATTCAAAATTTTCGGGT
TTATTACAGGGACAGCAGAGATCCACTTTGGCGCCGGC
Features (pLannotate 1.2.2; 30 found; start..end, strand, type, name):
     23..89      +  CDS            small t antigen (fragment): SV40 (simian virus 40) small t antigen
    115..326     +  promoter       EF-1α core promoter: core promoter for human elongation factor EF-1α
    327..1265    +  intron         EF-1α intron A: intron upstream of the start codon of human EF-1α
   1287..1994    +  CDS            mCherry: mCherry is a basic (constitutively fluorescent) red fluorescent protein published in 2004, derived from Discosoma sp.. It is reported to be a very rapidly-maturing monomer with low acid sensitivity.
   2013..2601    +  misc_feature   WPRE: woodchuck hepatitis virus posttranscriptional regulatory element
   2652..2671    +  misc_feature   cPPT/CTS (fragment): central polypurine tract and central termination sequence of HIV-1
   2673..2906    +  LTR            3' LTR (ΔU3): self-inactivating 3' long terminal repeat (LTR) from HIV-1
   2984..3105    +  polyA_signal   SV40 poly(A) signal: SV40 polyadenylation signal
   3145..3280    +  rep_origin     SV40 ori: SV40 origin of replication
   3301..3319    -  promoter       T7 promoter: promoter for bacteriophage T7 RNA polymerase
   3327..3482    +  CDS            lacZα (fragment): LacZα fragment of β-galactosidase; lacZ fragment
   3487..3915    +  rep_origin     f1 ori (sequence partly withheld): f1 bacteriophage origin of replication; arrow indicates direction of (+) strand synthesis
   3968..4072    +  promoter       AmpR promoter: bla
   4073..4933    +  CDS            AmpR: β-lactamase; bla; confers resistance to ampicillin, carbenicillin, and related antibiotics
   5104..5692    +  rep_origin     ori: high-copy-number ColE1/pMB1/pBR322/pUC origin of replication
   5875..5967    +  CDS            lacI (fragment): lac repressor; lacI; The lac repressor binds to the lac operator to inhibit transcription in E. coli. This inhibition can be relieved by adding lactose or isopropyl-β-D-thiogalactopyranoside (IPTG).
   5980..6001    +  protein_bind   CAP binding site: CAP binding activates transcription in the presence of cAMP. E. coli catabolite activator protein
   6016..6046    +  promoter       lac promoter: promoter for the E. coli lac operon
   6054..6070    +  protein_bind   lac operator: The lac repressor binds to the lac operator to inhibit transcription in E. coli. This inhibition can be relieved by adding lactose or isopropyl-β-D-thiogalactopyranoside (IPTG). lac repressor encoded by lacI
   6115..6133    +  promoter       T3 promoter: promoter for bacteriophage T3 RNA polymerase
   6161..6387    +  promoter       RSV promoter: Rous sarcoma virus enhancer/promoter
   6388..6568    +  LTR            5' LTR (truncated): truncated 5' long terminal repeat (LTR) from HIV-1
   6615..6740    +  misc_feature   HIV-1 Ψ: packaging signal of human immunodeficiency virus type 1
   6724..7087    +  CDS            HIV-1 gag (fragment): gag protein from human immunodeficiency virus 1; gag
   7233..7466    +  misc_feature   RRE: The Rev response element (RRE) of HIV-1 allows for Rev-dependent mRNA export from the nucleus to the cytoplasm.
   7843..7869    +  CDS            Rev (fragment): human immunodeficiency virus 1 (HIV-1) Rev protein; rev; enhances nuclear export of unspliced and incompletely spliced viral mRNAs
   7873..8113    +  promoter       U6 promoter: RNA polymerase III promoter for human U6 snRNA
   8299..8958    -  CDS            deoC1: DEOC1_STAAN - Also known as dra. Experimental evidence at protein level: Swiss-Prot protein existence level 1. Catalyzes a reversible aldol reaction between acetaldehyde and D-glyceraldehyde 3-phosphate to generate 2-deoxy-D-ribose 5- phosphate. From Staphylococcus aureus (strain N315).
  10003..10078   +  misc_RNA       gRNA scaffold: guide RNA scaffold for the Streptococcus pyogenes CRISPR/Cas9 system
  10134..10251   +  misc_feature   cPPT/CTS: central polypurine tract and central termination sequence of HIV-1
