[The description below was written by a language model from this plasmid's Addgene catalogue record and pLannotate feature annotations shown in this document.]
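Description:
pAW13.lentiguide.mCherry is an empty lentiviral backbone for cloning and delivering CRISPR guide RNAs, derived from the lentiGuide-Puro vector. It carries an mCherry reporter, and no puromycin resistance gene is annotated in the feature table. It is propagated in E. coli through a high-copy ColE1/pUC-type origin with ampicillin selection (AmpR/bla). It also carries an f1 origin, remnants of a lac/lacZα cloning region, and flanking T7 and T3 promoters from the parental plasmid.

The viral portion has a third-generation, self-inactivating layout. An RSV promoter drives a truncated HIV-1 5' LTR, followed by the Ψ packaging signal with a gag fragment, the Rev response element for Rev-dependent export of the genomic RNA, and a cPPT/CTS. The 3' LTR has a ΔU3 deletion, which silences LTR promoter activity after integration. An SV40 poly(A) signal and SV40 origin lie downstream of it.

Within the provirus there are two expression units. A human U6 RNA polymerase III promoter is separated from the S. pyogenes Cas9 gRNA scaffold by a stretch of nearly 2 kb. Part of this stretch matches a bacterial deoC gene in reverse orientation. It most likely acts as a stuffer that is replaced by the guide oligonucleotides, in line with the depositor's note to follow the standard lentiGuide-Puro cloning procedure. The second unit uses the EF-1α core promoter with its intron A to drive mCherry, followed by a WPRE to enhance transcript expression.

Transduced cells can therefore be identified or sorted by red fluorescence. The construct encodes no Cas9, so the nuclease must be supplied separately.
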