Addgene plasmid #104375: pAW13.lentiguide.mCherry
Purpose: (Empty Backbone) mCherry vector for cloning in guides
Depositing lab: Richard Young. Depositing organization: Whitehead Institute for Biomedical Research. Publication: YY1 Is a Structural Regulator of Enhancer-Promoter Loops. Weintraub AS, Li CH, Zamudio AV, Sigova AA, Hannett NM, Day DS, Abraham BJ, Cohen MA, Nabet B, Buckley DL, Guo YE, Hnisz D, Jaenisch R, Bradner JE, Gray NS, Young RA. Cell. 2017 Dec 14;171(7):1573-1588.e28. doi: 10.1016/j.cell.2017.11.008. Epub 2017 Dec 7. PubMed 29224777.
Backbone
  Vector backbone: lentiguide puro
  Backbone manufacturer: Zhang Lab
  Vector type: Lentiviral
Growth in bacteria
  Bacterial resistance: Ampicillin, 100 μg/mL
  Growth temperature: 30°C
  Growth strain: NEB Stable
  Copy number: Unknown
Terms and licenses: Academic/Nonprofit Terms; Industry Terms: Not Available to Industry
Depositor comments: Follow Zhang Lab protocol for lentiguide-puro cloning
How to cite: pAW13.lentiguide.mCherry was a gift from Richard Young (Addgene plasmid # 104375 ; http://n2t.net/addgene:104375 ; RRID:Addgene_104375)
